>Addgene plasmid #203060 | Salsa-BC219-P3C3 | addgene full sequence | sequence record 421406 | Addgene NGS Result
AGCGCCCAATACGCAAACCGCCTCTCCCCGCGCGTTGGCCGATTCATTAATGCAGTCGAGGGATCTCCAT
AAGAGAAGAGGGACAGCTATGACTGGGAGTAGTCAGGAGAGGAGGAAAAATCTGGCTAGTAAAACATGTA
AGGAAAATTTTAGGGATGTTAAAGAAAAAAATAACACAAAACAAAATATAAAAAAAATCTAACCTCAAGT
CAAGGCTTTTCTATGGAATAAGGAATGGACAGCAGGGGGCTGTTTCATATACTGATGACCTCTTTATAGC
CAACCTTTGTTCATGGCAGCCAGCATATGGGCATATGTTGCCAAACTCTAAACCAAATACTCATTCTGAT
GTTTTAAATGATTTGCCCTCCCATATGTCCTTCCGAGTGAGAGACACAAAAAATTCCAACACACTATTGC
AATGAAAATAAATTTCCTTTATTAGCCAGAAGTCAGATGCTCAAGGGGCTTCATGATGTCCCCATAATTT
TTGGCAGAGGGAAAAAGATCGATCTCAGTGGTATTTGTGAGCCAGGGCATTGGCCACACCAGCCACCACC
TTCTGATAGGCAGCCTGCACCTGAGGAGTGAATTCTTTGCCAAAATGATGAGACAGCACAACAACCAGCA
CGTTGCCCAGGAGCTGTAGGAAAGAGAAGAAGGCATGAACATGGTTAGCAGAGGGGCCCGGTTTGGACTC
AGAGTATTTTATCCTCATCTCAAACAGTGTATATCATTGTAACCATAAAGAGAAAGGCAGGATGATGACC
AGGGTGTAGTTGTTTCTACCAATAAGAATATTTCCACGCCAGCCAGAATTTATATGCAGAAATATTCTAC
CTTATCATTTAATTATAACAATTGTTCTCTAAAACTGTGCTGAAGTACAATATAATATACCCTGATTGCC
TTGAAAAAAAAGTGATTAGAGAAAGTACTTACAATCTGACAAATAAACAAAAGTGAATTTAAAAATTCGT
TACAAATGCAAGCTAAAGTTTAACGAAAAAGTTACAGAAAATGAAAAGAAAATAAGAGGAGACAATGGTT
GTCAACAGAGTAGAAAGTGAAAGAAACAAAATTATCATGAGGGTCCATGGTGATACAAGGGACATCTTCC
CATTCTAAACAACACCCTGAAAACTTTGCCCCCTCCATATAACATGAATTTTACAATAGCGAAAAAGAAA
GAACAATCAAGGGTCCCCAAACTCACCCTGAAGTTCTCAGCTCTAGAGATATCGTCGAGGCCGCGCTAGC
GTTTAAACTGTCGACCTTAATTAAGAGATCTGCTCGAGGCGCGTCAGCTGACTAGAGGATCCCCGGGTAC
CGAGCTCGAATTCGGGGCCGCGGAGGCTGGATCGGTCCCGGTGTCTTCTATGGAGGTCAAAACAGCGTGG
ATGGCGTCTCCAGGCGATCTGACGGTTCACTAAACGAGCTCTGCTTATATAGGCCTCCCACCGTACACGC
CTACCTCGACCCGGGTACCGAGCTCGACTTTCACTTTTCTCTATCACTGATAGGGAGTGGTAAACTCGAC
TTTCACTTTTCTCTATCACTGATAGGGAGTGGTAAACTCGACTTTCACTTTTCTCTATCACTGATAGGGA
GTGGTAAACTCGACTTTCACTTTTCTCTATCACTGATAGGGAGTGGTAAACTCGACTTTCACTTTTCTCT
ATCACTGATAGGGAGTGGTAAACTCGACCTATATAAGCAGAGCTCGTTTAGTGAACCGTCAGATCGCCTG
GAGACGCCATCCACGCTGTTTTGACCTCCATAGAAGACACCGGGACCGATCCAGCCTCCGCGGCCCCGAA
TTCCTGCAGCGGCCGCTCTAGAACTAGTGGATCCCCGCGGATGGTGAGCAAGGGCGAGGAGCTGTTCACC
GGGGTGGTGCCCATCCTGGTCGAGCTGGACGGCGACGTAAACGGCCACAAGTTCAGCGTGTCCGGCGAGG
GCGAGGGCGATGCCACCTACGGCAAGCTGACCCTGAAGTTCATCTGCACCACCGGCAAGCTGCCCGTGCC
CTGGCCCACCCTCGTGACCACCCTGACCTACGGCGTGCAGTGCTTCAGCCGCTACCCCGACCACATGAAG
CAGCACGACTTCTTCAAGTCCGCCATGCCCGAAGGCTACGTCCAGGAGCGCACCATCTTCTTCAAGGACG
ACGGCAACTACAAGACCCGCGCCGAGGTGAAGTTCGAGGGCGACACCCTGGTGAACCGCATCGAGCTGAA
GGGCATCGACTTCAAGGAGGACGGCAACATCCTGGGGCACAAGCTGGAGTACAACTACAACAGCCACAAC
GTCTATATCATGGCCGACAAGCAGAAGAACGGCATCAAGGTGAACTTCAAGATCCGCCACAACATCGAGG
ACGGCAGCGTGCAGCTCGCCGACCACTACCAGCAGAACACCCCCATCGGCGACGGCCCCGTGCTGCTGCC
CGACAACCACTACCTGAGCACCCAGTCCGCCCTGAGCAAAGACCCCAACGAGAAGCGCGATCACATGGTC
CTGCTGGAGTTCGTGACCGCCGCCGGGATCACTCTCGGCATGGACGAGCTGTACAAGTAACATGTGGGGG
GAATTCGATATCAAGCTTGTCGACCTAGTTCTAGAGGATCCAGACATGATAAGATACATTGATGAGTTTG
GACAAACCACAACTAGAATGCAGTGAAAAAAATGCTTTATTTGTGAAATTTGTGATGCTATTGCTTTATT
TGTAACCATTATAAGCTGCAATAAACAAGTTAACAACAACAATTGCATTCATTTTATGTTTCAGGTTCAG
GGGGAGGTGTGGGAGGTTTTTTAAAGCAAGTAAAACCTCTACAAATGTGGTATGGCTGATTATGATCCTG
CAAGCCTCGTCGTCCTGGCCGGACCACGCTATCTGTGCAAGGTCCCCGGCCCCGGACGCGCGCTCCATGA
GCAGAGCGCCCGCCGCCGAGGCGAAGACTCGGGCGGCGCCCTGCCCGTCCCACCAGGTCAACAGGCGGTA
ACCGGCCTCTTCATCGGGAATGCGCGCGACCTTCAGCATCGCCGGCATGTCCCCCTGGCGGACGGGAAGT
ATCCAGCTCGACCAAGCTGGCCGCGTCGAGTGAAGACGAAAGGGCCTCGTGATACGCCTATTTTTATAGG
TTAATGTCATGATAATAATGGTTTCTTAGACGTCAGGTGGCACTTTTCGGGGAAATGTGCGCGGAACCCC
TATTTGTTTATTTTTCTAAATACATTCAAATATGTATCCGCTCATGAGACAATAACCCTGATAAATGCTT
CAATAATATTGAAAAAGGAAGAGTATGAGTATTCAACATTTCCGTGTCGCCCTTATTCCCTTTTTTGCGG
CATTTTGCCTTCCTGTTTTTGCTCACCCAGAAACGCTGGTGAAAGTAAAAGATGCTGAAGATCAGTTGGG
TGCACGAGTGGGTTACATCGAACTGGATCTCAACAGCGGTAAGATCCTTGAGAGTTTTCGCCCCGAAGAA
CGTTTTCCAATGATGAGCACTTTTAAAGTTCTGCTATGTGGCGCGGTATTATCCCGTGTTGACGCCGGGC
AAGAGCAACTCGGTCGCCGCATACACTATTCTCAGAATGACTTGGTTGAGTACTCACCAGTCACAGAAAA
GCATCTTACGGATGGCATGACAGTAAGAGAATTATGCAGTGCTGCCATAACCATGAGTGATAACACTGCG
GCCAACTTACTTCTGACAACGATCGGAGGACCGAAGGAGCTAACCGCTTTTTTGCACAACATGGGGGATC
ATGTAACTCGCCTTGATCGTTGGGAACCGGAGCTGAATGAAGCCATACCAAACGACGAGCGTGACACCAC
GATGCCTGTAGCAATGGCAACAACGTTGCGCAAACTATTAACTGGCGAACTACTTACTCTAGCTTCCCGG
CAACAATTAATAGACTGGATGGAGGCGGATAAAGTTGCAGGACCACTTCTGCGCTCGGCCCTTCCGGCTG
GCTGGTTTATTGCTGATAAATCTGGAGCCGGTGAGCGTGGGTCTCGCGGTATCATTGCAGCACTGGGGCC
AGATGGTAAGCCCTCCCGTATCGTAGTTATCTACACGACGGGGAGTCAGGCAACTATGGATGAACGAAAT
AGACAGATCGCTGAGATAGGTGCCTCACTGATTAAGCATTGGTAACTGTCAGACCAAGTTTACTCATATA
TACTTTAGATTGATTTAAAACTTCATTTTTAATTTAAAAGGATCTAGGTGAAGATCCTTTTTGATAATCT
CATGACCAAAATCCCTTAACGTGAGTTTTCGTTCCACTGAGCGTCAGACCCCGTAGAAAAGATCAAAGGA
TCTTCTTGAGATCCTTTTTTTCTGCGCGTAATCTGCTGCTTGCAAACAAAAAAACCACCGCTACCAGCGG
TGGTTTGTTTGCCGGATCAAGAGCTACCAACTCTTTTTCCGAAGGTAACTGGCTTCAGCAGAGCGCAGAT
ACCAAATACTGTTCTTCTAGTGTAGCCGTAGTTAGGCCACCACTTCAAGAACTCTGTAGCACCGCCTACA
TACCTCGCTCTGCTAATCCTGTTACCAGTGGCTGCTGCCAGTGGCGATAAGTCGTGTCTTACCGGGTTGG
ACTCAAGACGATAGTTACCGGATAAGGCGCAGCGGTCGGGCTGAACGGGGGGTTCGTGCACACAGCCCAG
CTTGGAGCGAACGACCTACACCGAACTGAGATACCTACAGCGTGAGCTATGAGAAAGCGCCACGCTTCCC
GAAGGGAGAAAGGCGGACAGGTATCCGGTAAGCGGCAGGGTCGGAACAGGAGAGCGCACGAGGGAGCTTC
CAGGGGGAAACGCCTGGTATCTTTATAGTCCTGTCGGGTTTCGCCACCTCTGACTTGAGCGTCGATTTTT
GTGATGCTCGTCAGGGGGGCGGAGCCTATGGAAAAACGCCAGCAACGCGGCCTTTTTACGGTTCCTGGCC
TTTTGCTGGCCTTTTGCTCACATGTTCTTTCCTGCGTTATCCCCTGATTCTGTGGATAACCGTATTACCG
CCTTTGAGTGAGCTGATACCGCTCGCCGCAGCCGAACGACCGAGCGCAGCGAGTCAGTGAGCGAGGAAGC
GGAAG
Features (pLannotate 1.2.2; 17 found; start..end, strand, type, name):
      2..55      +  CDS            lacI (fragment): lac repressor; lacI; The lac repressor binds to the lac operator to inhibit transcription in E. coli. This inhibition can be relieved by adding lactose or isopropyl-β-D-thiogalactopyranoside (IPTG).
    388..443     -  polyA_signal   β-globin poly(A) signal: rabbit β-globin polyadenylation signal (Gil and Proudfoot, 1987)
    518..640     -  CDS            HBB: HBB_COLGU - Experimental evidence at transcript level: Swiss-Prot protein existence level 2. Involved in oxygen transport from the lung to the various peripheral tissues. From Colobus guereza (Mantled guereza) (Eastern black-and-white colobus monkey).
    644..1216    -  intron         β-globin intron: intron from rabbit β-globin gene
   1312..1343    -  misc_feature   MCS (fragment): pUC18/19 multiple cloning site
   1437..1475    -  promoter       minimal CMV promoter: human cytomegalovirus (CMV) immediate early promoter
   1493..1708    -  protein_bind   tetracycline response element (fragment): contains seven copies of the tetracycline operator tetO tetracycline repressor TetR
   1708..1753    +  promoter       TRE3GV promoter (fragment): 3rd-generation Tet-responsive promoter that can be activated by binding of Tet-On® 3G, optimized for retroviral and lentiviral vectors
   1829..1856    +  misc_feature   MCS (fragment): pBluescript multiple cloning site
   1861..2580    +  CDS            EGFP: the original enhanced GFP (Yang et al., 1996) mammalian codon-optimized
   2590..2613    +  misc_feature   MCS (fragment): pBluescript multiple cloning site
   2627..2761    -  polyA_signal   SV40 poly(A) signal: SV40 polyadenylation signal
   2784..2867    -  CDS            large T antigen (fragment): large T antigen from SV40 (simian virus 40)
   2861..3091    -  CDS            str (fragment): STR_KLEPN - Protein inferred from homology: Swiss-Prot protein existence level 3. The aminoglycoside phosphotransferases achieve inactivation of their antibiotic substrates by phosphorylation. From Klebsiella pneumoniae.
   3210..3314    +  promoter       AmpR promoter: bla
   3315..4175    +  CDS            AmpR: β-lactamase; bla; confers resistance to ampicillin, carbenicillin, and related antibiotics
   4346..4934    +  rep_origin     ori: high-copy-number ColE1/pMB1/pBR322/pUC origin of replication
