[The description below was written by a language model from this plasmid's Addgene catalogue record and pLannotate feature annotations shown in this document.]
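Description:
Salsa-BC219-P3C3 is a mammalian expression reporter plasmid built on the pCER206 backbone, one member of a barcoded reporter set made for PRESTO-Salsa, a highly multiplexed assay for screening GPCR activity. It is propagated in E. coli as a high-copy plasmid through a ColE1/pUC-type origin and selected with ampicillin via the bla (AmpR) gene and its native promoter. No mammalian selection marker is annotated; the short lacI, aminoglycoside phosphotransferase and SV40 large T antigen matches appear to be backbone remnants rather than functional genes.

The payload is a roughly 730 bp synthetic insert, EGFP/BC219, cloned between BsrGI and HindIII sites and placed under a Tet response element. The feature table shows a central block of tetO repeats flanked by divergent minimal promoters. A TRE3G-type fragment faces forward into the mammalian codon-optimized EGFP coding sequence, while a minimal CMV promoter faces the opposite way toward a polylinker fragment, a rabbit β-globin intron and exon sequence, and a β-globin poly(A) signal. This resembles a bidirectional Tet-responsive arrangement, although no coding sequence is annotated on the reverse arm. An SV40 poly(A) element lies downstream of EGFP but is annotated on the reverse strand.

The barcode itself (BC219) is not annotated. Given the cloning sites and the short gap after EGFP, it probably sits just 3′ of the EGFP coding sequence, where it would be carried on the transcript. In use, a tetracycline-controlled transactivator released on receptor activation would drive transcription from the TRE. Reporter output could then be read as EGFP fluorescence or as barcode abundance, allowing many receptor-specific reporters to be pooled, though the record does not state which receptor is paired with BC219.
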