Addgene plasmid #203060: Salsa-BC219-P3C3
Purpose: Expression of barcoded reporter plasmid for PRESTO-Salsa; EGFP/BC219
Depositing lab: Noah Palm. Depositing organization: Yale University. Publication: Highly multiplexed bioactivity screening reveals human and microbiota metabolome-GPCRome interactions. Chen H, Rosen CE, Gonzalez-Hernandez JA, Song D, Potempa J, Ring AM, Palm NW. Cell. 2023 Jul 6;186(14):3095-3110.e19. doi: 10.1016/j.cell.2023.05.024. Epub 2023 Jun 14. PubMed 37321219.
Backbone
  Vector backbone: pCER206
  Vector type: Mammalian Expression
Growth in bacteria
  Bacterial resistance: Ampicillin, 100 μg/mL
  Growth temperature: 37°C
  Growth strain: DH5alpha
  Copy number: High Copy
Gene/Insert
  Gene/Insert name: EGFP/BC219
  Species: Synthetic
  Insert size (bp): 730
  Promoter: Tet Response Element (TRE)
  Cloning method: Restriction Enzyme; 5′ cloning site BsrGI (not destroyed); 3′ cloning site HindIII (not destroyed)
  Sequencing primers: 5′ Custom primer (GAAGCGCGATCACATGG)
Terms and licenses: Academic/Nonprofit Terms; Industry Terms: Not Available to Industry
How to cite: Salsa-BC219-P3C3 was a gift from Noah Palm (Addgene plasmid # 203060 ; http://n2t.net/addgene:203060 ; RRID:Addgene_203060)
