>Addgene plasmid #203060 | Salsa-BC219-P3C3 | depositor partial sequence | sequence record 393933 | BC219
CATGTGGGGG
